>Addgene plasmid #72902 | pHR-FKBP:mCherry-Rab11a | addgene full sequence | sequence record 174172 | Addgene NGS Result
ACCATAGTCCCGCCCCTAACTCCGCCCATCCCGCCCCTAACTCCGCCCAGTTCCGCCCATTCTCCGCCCC
ATGGCTGACTAATTTTTTTTATTTATGCAGAGGCCGAGGCCGCCTCGGCCTCTGAGCTATTCCAGAAGTA
GTGAGGAGGCTTTTTTGGAGGCCTAGGCTTTTGCAAAAAGCTTGGACACAAGACAGGCTTGCGAGATATG
TTTGAGAATACCACTTTATCCCGCGTCAGGGAGAGGCAGTGCGTAAAAAGACGCGGACTCATGTGAAATA
CTGGTTTTTAGTGCGCCAGATCTCTATAATCTCGCGCAACCTATTTTCCCCTCGAACACTTTTTAAGCCG
TAGATAAACAGGCTGGGACACTTCACATGAGCGAAAAATACATCGTCACCTGGGACATGTTGCAGATCCA
TGCACGTAAACTCGCAAGCCGACTGATGCCTTCTGAACAATGGAAAGGCATTATTGCCGTAAGCCGTGGC
GGTCTGTACCGGGTGCGTTACTGGCGCGTGAACTGGGTATTCGTCATGTCGATACCGTTTGTATTTCCAG
CTACGATCACGACAACCAGCGCGAGCTTAAAGTGCTGAAACGCGCAGAAGGCGATGGCGAAGGCTTCATC
GTTATTGATGACCTGGTGGATACCGGTGGTACTGCGGTTGCGATTCGTGAAATGTATCCAAAAGCGCACT
TTGTCACCATCTTCGCAAAACCGGCTGGTCGTCCGCTGGTTGATGACTATGTTGTTGATATCCCGCAAGA
TACCTGGATTGAACAGCCGTGGGATATGGGCGTCGTATTCGTCCCGCCAATCTCCGGTCGCTAATCTTTT
CAACGCCTGGCACTGCCGGGCGTTGTTCTTTTTAACTTCAGGCGGGTTACAATAGTTTCCAGTAAGTATT
CTGGAGGCTGCATCCATGACACAGGCAAACCTGAGCGAAACCCTGTTCAAACCCCGCTTTAAACATCCTG
AAACCTCGACGCTAGTCCGCCGCTTTAATCACGGCGCACAACCGCCTGTGCAGTCGGCCCTTGATGGTAA
AACCATCCCTCACTGGTATCGCATGATTAACCGTCTGATGTGGATCTGGCGCGGCATTGACCCACGCGAA
ATCCTCGACGTCCAGGCACGTATTGTGATGAGCGATGCCGAACGTACCGACGATGATTTATACGATACGG
TGATTGGCTACCGTGGCGGCAACTGGATTTATGAGTGGGCCCCGGATCTTTGTGAAGGAACCTTACTTCT
GTGGTGTGACATAATTGGACAAACTACCTACAGAGATTTAAAGCTCTAAGGTAAATATAAAATTTTTAAG
TGTATAATGTGTTAAACTACTGATTCTAATTGTTTGTGTATTTTAGATTCCAACCTATGGAACTGATGAA
TGGGAGCAGTGGTGGAATGCCTTTAATGAGGAAAACCTGTTTTGCTCAGAAGAAATGCCATCTAGTGATG
ATGAGGCTACTGCTGACTCTCAACATTCTACTCCTCCAAAAAAGAAGAGAAAGGTAGAAGACCCCAAGGA
CTTTCCTTCAGAATTGCTAAGTTTTTTGAGTCATGCTGTGTTTAGTAATAGAACTCTTGCTTGCTTTGCT
ATTTACACCACAAAGGAAAAAGCTGCACTGCTATACAAGAAAATTATGGAAAAATATTCTGTAACCTTTA
TAAGTAGGCATAACAGTTATAATCATAACATACTGTTTTTTCTTACTCCACACAGGCATAGAGTGTCTGC
TATTAATAACTATGCTCAAAAATTGTGTACCTTTAGCTTTTTAATTTGTAAAGGGGTTAATAAGGAATAT
TTGATGTATAGTGCCTTGACTAGAGATCATAATCAGCCATACCACATTTGTAGAGGTTTTACTTGCTTTA
AAAAACCTCCCACACCTCCCCCTGAACCTGAAACATAAAATGAATGCAATTGTTGTTGTTAACTTGTTTA
TTGCAGCTTATAATGGTTACAAATAAAGCAATAGCATCACAAATTTCACAAATAAAGCATTTTTTTCACT
GCATTCTAGTTGTGGTTTGTCCAAACTCATCAATGTATCTTATCATGTCTGGATCAACTGGATAACTCAA
GCTAACCAAAATCATCCCAAACTTCCCACCCCATACCCTATTACCACTGCCAATTACCTGTGGTTTCATT
TACTCTAAACCTGTGATTCCTCTGAATTATTTTCATTTTAAAGAAATTGTATTTGTTAAATATGTACTAC
AAACTTAGTAGTTGGAAGGGCTAATTCACTCCCAAAGAAGACAAGATATCCTTGATCTGTGGATCTACCA
CACACAAGGCTACTTCCCTGATTAGCAGAACTACACACCAGGGCCAGGGGTCAGATATCCACTGACCTTT
GGATGGTGCTACAAGCTAGTACCAGTTGAGCCAGATAAGGTAGAAGAGGCCAATAAAGGAGAGAACACCA
GCTTGTTACACCCTGTGAGCCTGCATGGGATGGATGACCCGGAGAGAGAAGTGTTAGAGTGGAGGTTTGA
CAGCCGCCTAGCATTTCATCACGTGGCCCGAGAGCTGCATCCGGAGTACTTCAAGAACTGCTGATATCGA
GCTTGCTACAAGGGACTTTCCGCTGGGGACTTTCCAGGGAGGCGTGGCCTGGGCGGGACTGGGGAGTGGC
GAGCCCTCAGATCCTGCATATAAGCAGCTGCTTTTTGCCTGTACTGGGTCTCTCTGGTTAGACCAGATCT
GAGCCTGGGAGCTCTCTGGCTAACTAGGGAACCCACTGCTTAAGCCTCAATAAAGCTTGCCTTGAGTGCT
TCAAGTAGTGTGTGCCCGTCTGTTGTGTGACTCTGGTAACTAGAGATCCCTCAGACCCTTTTAGTCAGTG
TGGAAAATCTCTAGCAGTGGCGCCCGAACAGGGACTTGAAAGCGAAAGGGAAACCAGAGGAGCTCTCTCG
ACGCAGGACTCGGCTTGCTGAAGCGCGCACGGCAAGAGGCGAGGGGCGGCGACTGGTGAGTACGCCAAAA
ATTTTGACTAGCGGAGGCTAGAAGGAGAGAGATGGGTGCGAGAGCGTCAGTATTAAGCGGGGGAGAATTA
GATCGCGATGGGAAAAAATTCGGTTAAGGCCAGGGGGAAAGAAAAAATATAAATTAAAACATATAGTATG
GGCAAGCAGGGAGCTAGAACGATTCGCAGTTAATCCTGGCCTGTTAGAAACATCAGAAGGCTGTAGACAA
ATACTGGGACAGCTACAACCATCCCTTCAGACAGGATCAGAAGAACTTAGATCATTATATAATACAGTAG
CAACCCTCTATTGTGTGCATCAAAGGATAGAGATAAAAGACACCAAGGAAGCTTTAGACAAGATAGAGGA
AGAGCAAAACAAAAGTAAGACCACCGCACAGCAAGCGGCCGGCCGCTGATCTTCAGACCTGGAGGAGGAG
ATATGAGGGACAATTGGAGAAGTGAATTATATAAATATAAAGTAGTAAAAATTGAACCATTAGGAGTAGC
ACCCACCAAGGCAAAGAGAAGAGTGGTGCAGAGAGAAAAAAGAGCAGTGGGAATAGGAGCTTTGTTCCTT
GGGTTCTTGGGAGCAGCAGGAAGCACTATGGGCGCAGCGTCAATGACGCTGACGGTACAGGCCAGACAAT
TATTGTCTGGTATAGTGCAGCAGCAGAACAATTTGCTGAGGGCTATTGAGGCGCAACAGCATCTGTTGCA
ACTCACAGTCTGGGGCATCAAGCAGCTCCAGGCAAGAATCCTGGCTGTGGAAAGATACCTAAAGGATCAA
CAGCTCCTGGGGATTTGGGGTTGCTCTGGAAAACTCATTTGCACCACTGCTGTGCCTTGGAATGCTAGTT
GGAGTAATAAATCTCTGGAACAGATTTGGAATCACACGACCTGGATGGAGTGGGACAGAGAAATTAACAA
TTACACAAGCTTAATACACTCCTTAATTGAAGAATCGCAAAACCAGCAAGAAAAGAATGAACAAGAATTA
TTGGAATTAGATAAATGGGCAAGTTTGTGGAATTGGTTTAACATAACAAATTGGCTGTGGTATATAAAAT
TATTCATAATGATAGTAGGAGGCTTGGTAGGTTTAAGAATAGTTTTTGCTGTACTTTCTATAGTGAATAG
AGTTAGGCAGGGATATTCACCATTATCGTTTCAGACCCACCTCCCAACCCCGAGGGGACCCGACAGGCCC
GAAGGAATAGAAGAAGAAGGTGGAGAGAGAGACAGAGACAGATCCATTCGATTAGTGAACGGATCTCGAC
GGTATCGCCAAATGGCAGTATTCATCCACAATTTTAAAAGAAAAGGGGGGATTGGGGGGTACAGTGCAGG
GGAAAGAATAGTAGACATAATAGCAACAGACATACAAACTAAAGAATTACAAAAACAAATTACAAAAATT
CAAAATTTTCGGGTTTATTACAGGGACAGCAGAGATCCAGTTTGGATCGATAAGCTTGATATCGAATTCC
TGCAGCCCCGATAAAATAAAAGATTTTATTTAGTCTCCAGAAAAAGGGGGGAATGAAAGACCCCACCTGT
AGGTTTGGCAAGCTAGCTGCAGTAACGCCATTTTGCAAGGCATGGAAAAATACCAAACCAAGAATAGAGA
AGTTCAGATCAAGGGCGGGTACATGAAAATAGCTAACGTTGGGCCAAACAGGATATCTGCGGTGAGCAGT
TTCGGCCCCGGCCCGGGGCCAAGAACAGATGGTCACCGCAGTTTCGGCCCCGGCCCGAGGCCAAGAACAG
ATGGTCCCCAGATATGGCCCAACCCTCAGCAGTTTCTTAAGACCCATCAGATGTTTCCAGGCTCCCCCAA
GGACCTGAAATGACCCTGCGCCTTATTTGAATTAACCAATCAGCCTGCTTCTCGCTTCTGTTCGCGCGCT
TCTGCTTCCCGAGCTCTATAAAAGAGCTCACAACCCCTCACTCGGCGCGCCAGTCCTCCGACAGACTGAG
TCGCCCGGGGGGGATCTGGAGCTCTCGAGAATTCTCACGCGTGCCACCATGGGAGTGCAGGTGGAGACTA
TCTCCCCAGGAGACGGGCGCACCTTCCCCAAGCGCGGCCAGACCTGCGTGGTGCACTACACCGGGATGCT
TGAAGATGGAAAGAAATTTGATTCCTCCCGGGACAGAAACAAGCCCTTTAAGTTTATGCTAGGCAAGCAG
GAGGTGATCCGAGGCTGGGAAGAAGGGGTTGCCCAGATGAGTGTGGGTCAGAGAGCCAAACTGACTATAT
CTCCAGATTATGCCTATGGTGCCACTGGGCACCCAGGCATCATCCCACCACATGCCACTCTCGTCTTCGA
TGTGGAGCTTCTAAAACTGGAAGGTGCTGCACTTCTGCCCGGTTCTATGGTGAGCAAGGGCGAGGAGGAT
AACATGGCCATCATCAAGGAGTTCATGCGCTTCAAGGTGCACATGGAGGGCTCCGTGAACGGCCACGAGT
TCGAGATCGAGGGCGAGGGCGAGGGCCGCCCCTACGAGGGCACCCAGACCGCCAAGCTGAAGGTGACCAA
GGGTGGCCCCCTGCCCTTCGCCTGGGACATCCTGTCCCCTCAGTTCATGTACGGCTCCAAGGCCTACGTG
AAGCACCCCGCCGACATCCCCGACTACTTGAAGCTGTCCTTCCCCGAGGGCTTCAAGTGGGAGCGCGTGA
TGAACTTCGAGGACGGCGGCGTGGTGACCGTGACCCAGGACTCCTCCCTGCAGGACGGCGAGTTCATCTA
CAAGGTGAAGCTGCGCGGCACCAACTTCCCCTCCGACGGCCCCGTAATGCAGAAGAAGACCATGGGCTGG
GAGGCCTCCTCCGAGCGGATGTACCCCGAGGACGGCGCCCTGAAGGGCGAGATCAAGCAGAGGCTGAAGC
TGAAGGACGGCGGCCACTACGACGCTGAGGTCAAGACCACCTACAAGGCCAAGAAGCCCGTGCAGCTGCC
CGGCGCCTACAACGTCAACATCAAGTTGGACATCACCTCCCACAACGAGGACTACACCATCGTGGAACAG
TACGAACGCGCCGAGGGCCGCCACTCCACCGGCGGCATGGACGAGCTGTACAAGCCCGGTTCTATGTACC
CATACGATGTTCCGGATTACGCTTACCCATACGATGTTCCGGATTACGCTGGTACCCGCGACGACGAGTA
CGACTACCTCTTTAAAGTTGTCCTTATTGGAGATTCTGGTGTTGGAAAGAGTAATCTCCTGTCTCGATTT
ACTCGAAATGAGTTTAATCTGGAAAGCAAGAGCACCATTGGAGTAGAGTTTGCAACAAGAAGCATCCAGG
TTGATGGAAAAACAATAAAGGCACAGATATGGGACACAGCAGGGCAAGAGCGATATCGAGCTATAACATC
AGCATATTATCGTGGAGCTGTAGGTGCCTTATTGGTTTATGACATTGCTAAACATCTCACATATGAAAAT
GTAGAGCGATGGCTGAAAGAACTGAGAGATCATGCTGATAGTAACATTGTTATCATGCTTGTGGGCAATA
AGAGTGATCTACGTCATCTCAGGGCAGTTCCTACAGATGAAGCAAGAGCTTTTGCAGAAAAGAATGGTTT
GTCATTCATTGAAACTTCGGCCCTAGACTCTACAAATGTAGAAGCTGCTTTTCAGACAATTTTAACAGAG
ATTTACCGCATTGTTTCTCAGAAGCAAATGTCAGACAGACGCGAAAATGACATGTCTCCAAGCAACAATG
TGGTTCCTATTCATGTTCCACCAACCACTGAAAACAAGCCAAAGGTGCAGTGCTGTCAGAACATCTAAGC
GGCCGCGACTCTAGAGTCGACCTGCAGGCATGCAAGCTTGATATCAAGCTTATCGATAATCAACCTCTGG
ATTACAAAATTTGTGAAAGATTGACTGGTATTCTTAACTATGTTGCTCCTTTTACGCTATGTGGATACGC
TGCTTTAATGCCTTTGTATCATGCTATTGCTTCCCGTATGGCTTTCATTTTCTCCTCCTTGTATAAATCC
TGGTTGCTGTCTCTTTATGAGGAGTTGTGGCCCGTTGTCAGGCAACGTGGCGTGGTGTGCACTGTGTTTG
CTGACGCAACCCCCACTGGTTGGGGCATTGCCACCACCTGTCAGCTCCTTTCCGGGACTTTCGCTTTCCC
CCTCCCTATTGCCACGGCGGAACTCATCGCCGCCTGCCTTGCCCGCTGCTGGACAGGGGCTCGGCTGTTG
GGCACTGACAATTCCGTGGTGTTGTCGGGGAAATCATCGTCCTTTCCTTGGCTGCTCGCCTGTGTTGCCA
CCTGGATTCTGCGCGGGACGTCCTTCTGCTACGTCCCTTCGGCCCTCAATCCAGCGGACCTTCCTTCCCG
CGGCCTGCTGCCGGCTCTGCGGCCTCTTCCGCGTCTTCGCCTTCGCCCTCAGACGAGTCGGATCTCCCTT
TGGGCCGCCTCCCCGCATCGATACCGTCGACCTCGAGGGAATTAATTCGAGCTCGGTACCTTTAAGACCA
ATGACTTACAAGGCAGCTGTAGATCTTAGCCACTTTTTAAAAGAAAAGGGGGGACTGGAAGGGCTAATTC
ACTCCCAACGAAGACAAGATCTGCTTTTTGCTTGTACTGGGTCTCTCTGGTTAGACCAGATCTGAGCCTG
GGAGCTCTCTGGCTAACTAGGGAACCCACTGCTTAAGCCTCAATAAAGCTTGCCTTGAGTGCTTCAAGTA
GTGTGTGCCCGTCTGTTGTGTGACTCTGGTAACTAGAGATCCCTCAGACCCTTTTAGTCAGTGTGGAAAA
TCTCTAGCAGCATCTAGAATTAATTCCGTGTATTCTATAGTGTCACCTAAATCGTATGTGTATGATACAT
AAGGTTATGTATTAATTGTAGCCGCGTTCTAACGACAATATGTACAAGCCTAATTGTGTAGCATCTGGCT
TACTGAAGCAGACCCTATCATCTCTCTCGTAAACTGCCGTCAGAGTCGGTTTGGTTGGACGAACCTTCTG
AGTTTCTGGTAACGCCGTCCCGCACCCGGAAATGGTCAGCGAACCAATCAGCAGGGTCATCGCTAGCCAG
ATCCTCTACGCCGGACGCATCGTGGCCGGCATCACCGGCGCCACAGGTGCGGTTGCTGGCGCCTATATCG
CCGACATCACCGATGGGGAAGATCGGGCTCGCCACTTCGGGCTCATGAGCGCTTGTTTCGGCGTGGGTAT
GGTGGCAGGCCCCGTGGCCGGGGGACTGTTGGGCGCCATCTCCTTGCATGCACCATTCCTTGCGGCGGCG
GTGCTCAACGGCCTCAACCTACTACTGGGCTGCTTCCTAATGCAGGAGTCGCATAAGGGAGAGCGTCGAA
TGGTGCACTCTCAGTACAATCTGCTCTGATGCCGCATAGTTAAGCCAGCCCCGACACCCGCCAACACCCG
CTGACGCGCCCTGACGGGCTTGTCTGCTCCCGGCATCCGCTTACAGACAAGCTGTGACCGTCTCCGGGAG
CTGCATGTGTCAGAGGTTTTCACCGTCATCACCGAAACGCGCGAGACGAAAGGGCCTCGTGATACGCCTA
TTTTTATAGGTTAATGTCATGATAATAATGGTTTCTTAGACGTCAGGTGGCACTTTTCGGGGAAATGTGC
GCGGAACCCCTATTTGTTTATTTTTCTAAATACATTCAAATATGTATCCGCTCATGAGACAATAACCCTG
ATAAATGCTTCAATAATATTGAAAAAGGAAGAGTATGAGTATTCAACATTTCCGTGTCGCCCTTATTCCC
TTTTTTGCGGCATTTTGCCTTCCTGTTTTTGCTCACCCAGAAACGCTGGTGAAAGTAAAAGATGCTGAAG
ATCAGTTGGGTGCACGAGTGGGTTACATCGAACTGGATCTCAACAGCGGTAAGATCCTTGAGAGTTTTCG
CCCCGAAGAACGTTTTCCAATGATGAGCACTTTTAAAGTTCTGCTATGTGGCGCGGTATTATCCCGTATT
GACGCCGGGCAAGAGCAACTCGGTCGCCGCATACACTATTCTCAGAATGACTTGGTTGAGTACTCACCAG
TCACAGAAAAGCATCTTACGGATGGCATGACAGTAAGAGAATTATGCAGTGCTGCCATAACCATGAGTGA
TAACACTGCGGCCAACTTACTTCTGACAACGATCGGAGGACCGAAGGAGCTAACCGCTTTTTTGCACAAC
ATGGGGGATCATGTAACTCGCCTTGATCGTTGGGAACCGGAGCTGAATGAAGCCATACCAAACGACGAGC
GTGACACCACGATGCCTGTAGCAATGGCAACAACGTTGCGCAAACTATTAACTGGCGAACTACTTACTCT
AGCTTCCCGGCAACAATTAATAGACTGGATGGAGGCGGATAAAGTTGCAGGACCACTTCTGCGCTCGGCC
CTTCCGGCTGGCTGGTTTATTGCTGATAAATCTGGAGCCGGTGAGCGTGGGTCTCGCGGTATCATTGCAG
CACTGGGGCCAGATGGTAAGCCCTCCCGTATCGTAGTTATCTACACGACGGGGAGTCAGGCAACTATGGA
TGAACGAAATAGACAGATCGCTGAGATAGGTGCCTCACTGATTAAGCATTGGTAACTGTCAGACCAAGTT
TACTCATATATACTTTAGATTGATTTAAAACTTCATTTTTAATTTAAAAGGATCTAGGTGAAGATCCTTT
TTGATAATCTCATGACCAAAATCCCTTAACGTGAGTTTTCGTTCCACTGAGCGTCAGACCCCGTAGAAAA
GATCAAAGGATCTTCTTGAGATCCTTTTTTTCTGCGCGTAATCTGCTGCTTGCAAACAAAAAAACCACCG
CTACCAGCGGTGGTTTGTTTGCCGGATCAAGAGCTACCAACTCTTTTTCCGAAGGTAACTGGCTTCAGCA
GAGCGCAGATACCAAATACTGTTCTTCTAGTGTAGCCGTAGTTAGGCCACCACTTCAAGAACTCTGTAGC
ACCGCCTACATACCTCGCTCTGCTAATCCTGTTACCAGTGGCTGCTGCCAGTGGCGATAAGTCGTGTCTT
ACCGGGTTGGACTCAAGACGATAGTTACCGGATAAGGCGCAGCGGTCGGGCTGAACGGGGGGTTCGTGCA
CACAGCCCAGCTTGGAGCGAACGACCTACACCGAACTGAGATACCTACAGCGTGAGCTATGAGAAAGCGC
CACGCTTCCCGAAGGGAGAAAGGCGGACAGGTATCCGGTAAGCGGCAGGGTCGGAACAGGAGAGCGCACG
AGGGAGCTTCCAGGGGGAAACGCCTGGTATCTTTATAGTCCTGTCGGGTTTCGCCACCTCTGACTTGAGC
GTCGATTTTTGTGATGCTCGTCAGGGGGGCGGAGCCTATGGAAAAACGCCAGCAACGCGGCCTTTTTACG
GTTCCTGGCCTTTTGCTGGCCTTTTGCTCACATGTTCTTTCCTGCGTTATCCCCTGATTCTGTGGATAAC
CGTATTACCGCCTTTGAGTGAGCTGATACCGCTCGCCGCAGCCGAACGACCGAGCGCAGCGAGTCAGTGA
GCGAGGAAGCGGAAGAGCGCCCAATACGCAAACCGCCTCTCCCCGCGCGTTGGCCGATTCATTAATGCAG
CTGTGGAATGTGTGTCAGTTAGGGTGTGGAAAGTCCCCAGGCTCCCCAGCAGGCAGAAGTATGCAAAGCA
TGCATCTCAATTAGTCAGCAACCAGGTGTGGAAAGTCCCCAGGCTCCCCAGCAGGCAGAAGTATGCAAAG
CATGCATCTCAATTAGTCAGCA
Features (pLannotate 1.2.2; 36 found; start..end, strand, type, name):
    377..496     +  CDS            gpt (fragment): XGPT_ECOLI - Also known as gpp, gxu. Experimental evidence at protein level: Swiss-Prot protein existence level 1. Purine salvage pathway enzyme that catalyzes the transfer of the ribosyl-5-phosphate group from 5-phospho-alpha-D-ribose 1- diphosphate (PRPP) to the N9 position of the 6-oxopurines guanine and xanthine to form the corresponding ribonucleotides GMP (guanosine 5'- monophosphate) and XMP (xanthosine 5'-monophosphate), with the release of PPi. To a lesser extent, also acts on hypoxanthine (PubMed:9100006, PubMed:3886014). Does not ribophosphorylate adenine (PubMed:3886014). From Esch
    496..831     +  CDS            gpt (fragment): XGPT_ECOLI - Also known as gpp, gxu. Experimental evidence at protein level: Swiss-Prot protein existence level 1. Purine salvage pathway enzyme that catalyzes the transfer of the ribosyl-5-phosphate group from 5-phospho-alpha-D-ribose 1- diphosphate (PRPP) to the N9 position of the 6-oxopurines guanine and xanthine to form the corresponding ribonucleotides GMP (guanosine 5'- monophosphate) and XMP (xanthosine 5'-monophosphate), with the release of PPi. To a lesser extent, also acts on hypoxanthine (PubMed:9100006, PubMed:3886014). Does not ribophosphorylate adenine (PubMed:3886014). From Esch
    926..1231    +  CDS            frsA (fragment): FRSA_ECOLI - Also known as yafA. Experimental evidence at protein level: Swiss-Prot protein existence level 1. Catalyzes the hydrolysis of esters (PubMed:15808744). Displays esterase activity toward pNP-butyrate (PubMed:15808744). May stimulate mixed-acid fermentation by acting as a fermentation/respiration switch that down-regulates respiration and up- regulates fermentation rates (PubMed:15169777). From Escherichia coli (strain K12).
   1235..1309    +  CDS            small t antigen (fragment): SV40 (simian virus 40) small t antigen
   1311..1376    +  intron         small t intron: SV40 (simian virus 40) small t antigen intron
   1506..1526    +  CDS            SV40 NLS: nuclear localization signal of SV40 (simian virus 40) large T antigen
   1845..1928    +  CDS            large T antigen (fragment): large T antigen from SV40 (simian virus 40)
   1951..2085    +  polyA_signal   SV40 poly(A) signal: SV40 polyadenylation signal
   2252..2581    +  CDS            nef (fragment): NEF_HV1BR - Experimental evidence at protein level: Swiss-Prot protein existence level 1. Extracellular Nef protein targets CD4(+) T-lymphocytes for apoptosis by interacting with CXCR4 surface receptors (PubMed:14990729). From Human immunodeficiency virus type 1 group M subtype B (isolate BRU/LAI) (HIV-1).
   2629..2886    +  LTR            5' LTR (truncated): truncated 5' long terminal repeat (LTR) from HIV-1
   2933..3058    +  misc_feature   HIV-1 Ψ: packaging signal of human immunodeficiency virus type 1
   3042..3380    +  CDS            HIV-1 gag (fragment): gag protein from human immunodeficiency virus 1; gag
   3555..3788    +  misc_feature   RRE: The Rev response element (RRE) of HIV-1 allows for Rev-dependent mRNA export from the nucleus to the cytoplasm.
   4165..4265    +  CDS            Rev (fragment): human immunodeficiency virus 1 (HIV-1) Rev protein; rev; enhances nuclear export of unspliced and incompletely spliced viral mRNAs
   4302..4419    +  misc_feature   cPPT/CTS: central polypurine tract and central termination sequence of HIV-1
   4456..4488    -  misc_feature   MCS (fragment): pBluescript multiple cloning site
   4572..4979    +  promoter       SFFV promoter: spleen focus-forming virus long terminal repeat (LTR) promoter
   5019..5342    +  CDS            FKBP1A: FKB1A_HUMAN - Also known as FKBP1, FKBP12. Experimental evidence at protein level: Swiss-Prot protein existence level 1. Keeps in an inactive conformation TGFBR1, the TGF-beta type I serine/threonine kinase receptor, preventing TGF-beta receptor activation in absence of ligand. Recruits SMAD7 to ACVR1B which prevents the association of SMAD2 and SMAD3 with the activin receptor complex, thereby blocking the activin signal. May modulate the RYR1 calcium channel activity. PPIases accelerate the folding of proteins. It catalyzes the cis-trans isomerization of proline imidic peptide bonds in oligop
   5367..6074    +  CDS            mCherry: mCherry is a basic (constitutively fluorescent) red fluorescent protein published in 2004, derived from Discosoma sp.. It is reported to be a very rapidly-maturing monomer with low acid sensitivity.
   6114..6140    +  CDS            3xHA (fragment): three tandem HA epitope tags
   6141..6785    +  CDS            RAB11A: RB11A_HUMAN - Also known as RAB11. Experimental evidence at protein level: Swiss-Prot protein existence level 1. The small GTPases Rab are key regulators of intracellular membrane trafficking, from the formation of transport vesicles to their fusion with membranes. Rabs cycle between an inactive GDP-bound form and an active GTP-bound form that is able to recruit to membranes different set of downstream effectors directly responsible for vesicle formation, movement, tethering and fusion. The small Rab GTPase RAB11A regulates endocytic recycling. Acts as a major regulator of membrane delivery du
   6799..6829    +  misc_feature   MCS (fragment): pUC18/19 multiple cloning site
   6830..6848    +  misc_feature   MCS (fragment): pBluescript multiple cloning site
   6848..7436    +  misc_feature   WPRE: woodchuck hepatitis virus posttranscriptional regulatory element
   7437..7459    +  misc_feature   MCS (fragment): pBluescript multiple cloning site
   7476..7544    +  CDS            nef (fragment): NEF_HV1Z2 - Experimental evidence at protein level: Swiss-Prot protein existence level 1. Extracellular Nef protein targets CD4(+) T-lymphocytes for apoptosis by interacting with CXCR4 surface receptors. From Human immunodeficiency virus type 1 group M subtype D (isolate Z2/CDC-Z34) (HIV-1).
   7546..7779    +  LTR            3' LTR (ΔU3): self-inactivating 3' long terminal repeat (LTR) from HIV-1
   7804..7822    -  promoter       SP6 promoter: promoter for bacteriophage SP6 RNA polymerase
   8050..8329    +  CDS            TcR (fragment): tetracycline efflux protein; tet; confers resistance to tetracycline
   8330..8378    -  misc_feature   bom (fragment): basis of mobility region from pBR322
   8480..8515    -  CDS            rop (fragment): Rop protein, which maintains plasmids at low copy number; rop
   8610..8714    +  promoter       AmpR promoter: bla
   8715..9575    +  CDS            AmpR: β-lactamase; bla; confers resistance to ampicillin, carbenicillin, and related antibiotics
   9746..10334   +  rep_origin     ori: high-copy-number ColE1/pMB1/pBR322/pUC origin of replication
  10517..10573   +  CDS            lacI (fragment): lac repressor; lacI; The lac repressor binds to the lac operator to inhibit transcription in E. coli. This inhibition can be relieved by adding lactose or isopropyl-β-D-thiogalactopyranoside (IPTG).
  10580..177     +  promoter       SV40 promoter (across the origin): SV40 enhancer and early promoter
