[The description below was written by a language model from this plasmid's Addgene catalogue record and pLannotate feature annotations shown in this document.]
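Description:
pHR-FKBP:mCherry-Rab11a is an HIV-1-derived lentiviral transfer plasmid built on the pHR' backbone for expression in mammalian cells. It is propagated in E. coli through a high-copy ColE1/pUC-type origin and selected with ampicillin via the β-lactamase gene. The catalogue lists about 10.7 kb, closely matching the 10,732 nt sequenced record. The viral portion contains a 5' LTR annotated as truncated, the Ψ packaging signal with adjoining gag fragment, the Rev response element, a cPPT/CTS element and a self-inactivating ΔU3 3' LTR. These elements allow the genomic RNA to be exported, packaged and integrated when packaging and envelope functions are provided in trans. The backbone also carries leftover pieces of earlier vectors outside the LTRs, including an SV40 promoter, gpt fragments, SV40 small t intron and polyadenylation sequences, and tetracycline-resistance, rop and lacI fragments. The annotation marks most of these as partial, and the record assigns them no function.

The payload lies between cPPT and WPRE and is driven by the spleen focus-forming virus (SFFV) LTR promoter. It encodes a single fusion of human FKBP12 (FKBP1A), the red fluorescent protein mCherry, a short sequence annotated as an HA-tag fragment, and human Rab11a residues 2–216, cloned between MluI and NotI sites. The WPRE downstream enhances transcript expression. Rab11a is a small GTPase that regulates endocytic recycling, so it anchors the fusion on recycling endosomes, with mCherry reporting its location. The record calls this a recycling endosome-targeted recruiter. FKBP is commonly used as one half of a chemically induced dimerization pair, which would draw a partner-tagged protein to this compartment, although the record does not name the partner or dimerizer. The associated study examined where mTORC2 activity occurs within cells.
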