Addgene plasmid #72902: pHR-FKBP:mCherry-Rab11a
Purpose: Recycling endosome-targeted mCherry-tagged recruiter construct
Depositing lab: Ivan Yudushkin. Depositing organization: Medical University of Vienna. Publication: Localization of mTORC2 activity inside cells. Ebner M, Sinkovics B, Szczygiel M, Ribeiro DW, Yudushkin I. J Cell Biol. 2017 Jan 31. pii: jcb.201610060. doi: 10.1083/jcb.201610060. PubMed 28143890.
Backbone
  Vector backbone: pHR'
  Total vector size (bp): 10682
  Vector type: Mammalian Expression, Lentiviral
Growth in bacteria
  Bacterial resistance: Ampicillin, 100 μg/mL
  Growth temperature: 37°C
  Growth strain: NEB Stable
  Copy number: High Copy
Gene/Insert
  Gene/Insert name: Rab11a
  Species: H. sapiens (human)
  Mutation: fragment a.a. 2-216
  GenBank ID: NM_004663.4
  Entrez Gene: RAB11A (a.k.a. YL8)
  Tag / fusion protein: FKBP; mCherry (N terminal on insert)
  Cloning method: Restriction Enzyme; 5′ cloning site MluI (not destroyed); 3′ cloning site NotI (not destroyed)
  Sequencing primers: 5′ gcttcccgagctctataaaagagc; 3′ ccagaggttgattatcgataagc
Terms and licenses: Academic/Nonprofit Terms; Industry Terms: Not Available to Industry
How to cite: pHR-FKBP:mCherry-Rab11a was a gift from Ivan Yudushkin (Addgene plasmid # 72902 ; http://n2t.net/addgene:72902 ; RRID:Addgene_72902)
